Addgene plasmid #43560: III-CCCC
Depositing lab: Chad Cowan & Kiran Musunuru. Depositing organization: Harvard University. Publication: A TALEN Genome-Editing System for Generating Human Stem Cell-Based Disease Models. Ding Q, Lee YK, Schaefer EA, Peters DT, Veres A, Kim K, Kuperwasser N, Motola DL, Meissner TB, Hendriks WT, Trevisan M, Gupta RM, Moisan A, Banks E, Friesen M, Schinzel RT, Xia F, Tang A, Xia Y, Figueroa E, Wann A, Ahfeldt T, Daheron L, Zhang F, Rubin LL, Peng LF, Chung RT, Musunuru K, Cowan CA. Cell Stem Cell. 2012 Dec 12. pii: S1934-5909(12)00645-5. doi: 10.1016/j.stem.2012.11.011. PubMed 23246482.
Backbone
  Vector backbone: pCRII-TOPO
  Backbone manufacturer: Invitrogen
  Backbone size w/o insert (bp): 3973
  Vector type: Bacterial Cloning
Growth in bacteria
  Bacterial resistance: Ampicillin and Kanamycin, 100 & 50 μg/mL
  Growth temperature: 37°C
  Growth strain: Top10
  Copy number: High Copy
Gene/Insert
  Gene/Insert name: III-CCCC
  Species: Synthetic
  Insert size (bp): 426
  Cloning method: TOPO Cloning
  Sequencing primers: 5′ T7; 3′ M13-rev
Terms and licenses: Academic/Nonprofit Terms; Industry Terms: Not Available to Industry
How to cite: III-CCCC was a gift from Chad Cowan & Kiran Musunuru (Addgene plasmid # 43560 ; http://n2t.net/addgene:43560 ; RRID:Addgene_43560)
