[The description below was written by a language model from this plasmid's Addgene catalogue record.]
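Description:
III-CCCC is a bacterial cloning plasmid built on the commercial pCRII-TOPO backbone (about 4.0 kb without insert), into which a 426 bp synthetic insert was introduced by TOPO cloning. It is a high-copy plasmid propagated in E. coli and carries resistance to both ampicillin and kanamycin, the dual-marker arrangement typical of this TOPO vector. The insert is flanked by T7 and M13-reverse priming sites, which are recorded as the sequencing primers. No feature table is provided, so the origin of replication and any other backbone elements are not itemised in the record.

The record does not describe the insert beyond its name, synthetic origin and size. The associated publication concerns a TALEN genome-editing system for generating human stem cell-based disease models. In that context, the name most plausibly denotes a pre-assembled block of four TAL effector repeats, each specifying cytosine, intended for the third position ("III") in a modular, hierarchical assembly of a full TALE DNA-binding array. A 426 bp insert is roughly consistent with four repeats of about 34 amino acids plus short flanking sequence. This reading is an inference from the name, size and publication rather than something the catalogue entry states.

As a storage vector listed only for bacterial cloning, the plasmid has no recorded mammalian promoter, nuclease domain or expression function of its own. It would serve as a library component from which the repeat module is excised or amplified and combined with other modules in a destination vector to build a custom TALEN.
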