>Addgene plasmid #43560 | III-CCCC | depositor partial sequence | sequence record 58825 | III-CCCC sequence 426 bps
CGTCTCGGCTCACCCCAGAGCAGGTCGTGGCGATCGCAAGCCACGACGGAGGAAAGCAAGCCTTGGAAAC
AGTACAGAGGCTGTTGCCTGTGCTGTGCCAAGCGCACGGACTGACCCCAGAGCAGGTCGTGGCGATCGCA
AGCCACGACGGAGGAAAGCAAGCCTTGGAAACAGTACAGAGGCTGTTGCCTGTGCTGTGCCAAGCGCACG
GCCTCACCCCAGAGCAGGTCGTGGCGATCGCAAGCCACGACGGAGGAAAGCAAGCCTTGGAAACAGTACA
GAGGCTGTTGCCTGTGCTGTGCCAAGCGCACGGATTAACCCCAGAGCAGGTCGTGGCGATCGCAAGCCAC
GACGGAGGAAAGCAAGCCTTGGAAACAGTACAGAGGCTGTTGCCTGTGCTGTGCCAAGCGCACGGACTCA
GAGACG
