>Addgene plasmid #43560 | III-CCCC | addgene partial sequence | sequence record 61629 | M13-F20 5'-TGTAAAACGACGGCCAGT-3'
TTGGGCGATTGGGCCCTCTGATGCATGCTCGAGCGGCCGCCAGTGTGATGGATATCTGCAGAATTCGCCC
TTGATGCCGTCCTAGCGCGTCTCGGCTCACCCCAGAGCAGGTCGTGGCGATCGCAAGCCACGACGGAGGA
AAGCAAGCCTTGGAAACAGTACAGAGGCTGTTGCCTGTGCTGTGCCAAGCGCACGGACTGACCCCAGAGC
AGGTCGTGGCGATCGCAAGCCACGACGGAGGAAAGCAAGCCTTGGAAACAGTACAGAGGCTGTTGCCTGT
GCTGTGCCAAGCGCACGGCCTCACCCCAGAGCAGGTCGTGGCGATCGCAAGCCACGACGGAGGAAAGCAA
GCCTTGGAAACAGTACAGAGGCTGTTGCCTGTGCTGTGCCAAGCGCACGGATTAACCCCAGAGCAGGTCG
TGGCGATCGCAAGCCACGACGGAGGAAAGCAAGCCTTGGAAACAGTACAGAGGCTGTTGCCTGTGCTGTG
CCAAGCGCACGGACTCAGAGACGTGGGCACAGGAAAGATACTTAAGGGCGAATTCCAGCACACTGGCGGC
CGTTACTAGTGGATCCGAGCTCGGTACCAAGCTTGATGCATAGCTTGAGTATTCTATAGTGTCACCTAAA
TAGCTTGGCGTAATCATGGTCATAGCTGTTTCCTGTGTGAAATTGTTATCCGCTCACAATTCCACACAAC
ATACGAGCCGGAAGCATAAAGTGTAAAGCCTGGGGTGCCTAATGAGTGAGCTAACTCACATTAATTGCGT
TGCGCTCACTGCCCGCTTTCCAGTCGGGAAACCTGTCGTGCCAGCTGCATTAATGAATCGGCCAACGCGC
GGGGAGAGGCGGTTTGCGTATTGGGCGCTCTTCCGCTTCCTCGCTCACTGACTCGCTGCGCTCGGTCGTC
GT
